>Addgene plasmid #59422 | pCI-MEG3c | depositor full sequence | sequence record 93366 | pCI-MEG3c
TCAATATTGGCCATTAGCCATATTATTCATTGGTTATATAGCATAAATCAATATTGGCTATTGGCCATTG
CATACGTTGTATCTATATCATAATATGTACATTTATATTGGCTCATGTCCAATATGACCGCCATGTTGGC
ATTGATTATTGACTAGTTATTAATAGTAATCAATTACGGGGTCATTAGTTCATAGCCCATATATGGAGTT
CCGCGTTACATAACTTACGGTAAATGGCCCGCCTGGCTGACCGCCCAACGACCCCCGCCCATTGACGTCA
ATAATGACGTATGTTCCCATAGTAACGCCAATAGGGACTTTCCATTGACGTCAATGGGTGGAGTATTTAC
GGTAAACTGCCCACTTGGCAGTACATCAAGTGTATCATATGCCAAGTCCGCCCCCTATTGACGTCAATGA
CGGTAAATGGCCCGCCTGGCATTATGCCCAGTACATGACCTTACGGGACTTTCCTACTTGGCAGTACATC
TACGTATTAGTCATCGCTATTACCATGGTGATGCGGTTTTGGCAGTACACCAATGGGCGTGGATAGCGGT
TTGACTCACGGGGATTTCCAAGTCTCCACCCCATTGACGTCAATGGGAGTTTGTTTTGGCACCAAAATCA
ACGGGACTTTCCAAAATGTCGTAATAACCCCGCCCCGTTGACGCAAATGGGCGGTAGGCGTGTACGGTGG
GAGGTCTATATAAGCAGAGCTCGTTTAGTGAACCGTCAGATCACTAGAAGCTTTATTGCGGTAGTTTATC
ACAGTTAAATTGCTAACGCAGTCAGTGCTTCTGACACAACAGTCTCGAACTTAAGCTGCAGAAGTTGGTC
GTGAGGCACTGGGCAGGTAAGTATCAAGGTTACAAGACAGGTTTAAGGAGACCAATAGAAACTGGGCTTG
TCGAGACAGAGAAGACTCTTGCGTTTCTGATAGGCACCTATTGGTCTTACTGACATCCACTTTGCCTTTC
TCTCCACAGGTGTCCACTCCCAGTTCAATTACAGCTCTTAAGGCTAGAGTACTTAATACGACTCACTATA
GGCTAGCCTCGAGAATTCGCAGAGAGGGAGCGCGCCTTGGCTCGCTGGCCTTGGCGGCGGCTCCTCAGGA
GAGCTGGGGCGCCCACGAGAGGATCCCTCACCCGGGTCTCTCCTCAGGGATGACATCATCCGTCCACCTC
CTTGTCTTCAAGGACCACCTCCTCTCCATGCTGAGCTGCTGCCAAGGGGCCTGCTGCCCATCTACACCTC
ACGAGGGCACTAGGAGCACGGTTTCCTGGATCCCACCAACATACAAAGCAGCCACTCACTGACCCCCAGG
ACCAGGATGGCAAAGGATGAAGAGGACCGGAACTGACCAGCCAGCTGTCCCTCTTACCTAAAGACTTAAA
CCAATGCCCTAGTGAGGGGGCATTGGGCATTAAGCCCTGACCTTTGCTATGCTCATACTTTGACTCTATG
AGTACTTTCCTATAAGTCTTTGCTTGTGTTCACCTGCTAGCAAACTGGAGTGTTTCCCTCCCCAAGGGGG
TGTCAGTCTTTGTCGACTGACTCTGTCATCACCCTTATGATGTCCTGAATGGAAGGATCCCTTTGGGAAA
TTCTCAGGAGGGGGACCTGGGCCAAGGGCTTGGCCAGCATCCTGCTGGCAACTCCAAGGCCCTGGGTGGG
CTTCTGGAATGAGCATGCTACTGAATCACCAAAGGCACGCCCGACCTCTCTGAAGATCTTCCTATCCTTT
TCTGGGGGAATGGGGTCGATGAGAGCAACCTCCTAGGGTTGTTGTGAGAATTAAATGAGATAAAAGAGGC
CTCAGGCAGGATCTGGCATAGAGGAGGTGATCAGCAAATGTTTGTTGAAAAGGTTTGACAGGTCAGTCCC
TTCCCACCCCTCTTGCTTGTCTTACTTGTCTTATTTATTCTCCAACAGCACTCCAGGCAGCCCTTGTCCA
CGGGCTCTCCTTGCATCAGCAGGTTCCCAGTGCCCCCGACAAGCCCCTGCTGGTGTCTCCATCTCCTGCC
AAGCATCCTCCAGTGCCTCCTCCTGTGGGCCTGGCCTCAGGGCTATGGACAGACTCCTGTCCCATCCCAG
AGACCCCTCGTGATCGTTCCCTGTAGTCACCCCACTCCACCGAAAAGTAAACTGCAGGCACGTGGGCCGT
GGCCCGGCTGGGTCGGCTGAAGAACTGCGGATGGAAGCTGCGGAAGAGGCCCTGATGGGGCCCACCATCC
CGGACCCAAGTCTTCTTCCTGGCGGGCCTCTCGTCTCCTTCCTGGTTTGGGCGGAAGCCATCACCTGGAT
GCCTACGTGGGAAGGGACCTCGAATGTGGGACCCCAGCCCCTCTCCAGCTCGAAATCCCTCCACAGCCAC
GGGGACACCCTGCACCTATTCCCACGGGACAGGCTGGACCCAGAGACTCTGGACCCGGGGCCTCCCCTTG
AGTAGAGACCCGCCCTCTGACTGATGGACGCCGCTGACCTGGGGTCAGACCCGTGGGCTGGACCCCTGCC
CACCCCGCAGGAACCCTGAGGCCTAGGGGAGCTGTTGAGCCTTCAGTGTCTGCATGTGGGAAGTGGGCTC
CTTCACCTACCTCACAGGGCTGTTGTGAGGGGCGCTGTGATGCGGTTCCAAAGCACAGGGCTTGGCGCAC
CCCACTGTGCTCTCAATAAATGTGTTTCCTGTCTTAACAAAAAAAAAAAAAAAAAAAAAAAAAAAAAAAA
AAAAAAAGCGGCCGCTTCGAGCAGACATGATAAGATACATTGATGAGTTTGGACAAACCACAACTAGAAT
GCAGTGAAAAAAATGCTTTATTTGTGAAATTTGTGATGCTATTGCTTTATTTGTAACCATTATAAGCTGC
AATAAACAAGTTAACAACAACAATTGCATTCATTTTATGTTTCAGGTTCAGGGGGAGATGTGGGAGGTTT
TTTAAAGCAAGTAAAACCTCTACAAATGTGGTAAAATCGATAAGGATCCGGGCTGGCGTAATAGCGAAGA
GGCCCGCACCGATCGCCCTTCCCAACAGTTGCGCAGCCTGAATGGCGAATGG
[124 nt withheld, positions 3063-3186]
C
[91 nt withheld, positions 3188-3278]
A
[49 nt withheld, positions 3280-3328]
CCTTTGACGTTGGAGTCCACGTTCTTT
[37 nt withheld, positions 3356-3392]
ACCCTATCTCGGTCTATTCTTTTGATTTATAAGGGATTTTGCCGATTTCGGCCTATTGGTTAAAAAATGA
GCTGATTTAACAAAAATTTAACGCGAATTTTAACAAAATATTAACGCTTACAATTTCCTGATGCGGTATT
TTCTCCTTACGCATCTGTGCGGTATTTCACACCGCATATGGTGCACTCTCAGTACAATCTGCTCTGATGC
CGCATAGTTAAGCCAGCCCCGACACCCGCCAACACCCGCTGACGCGCCCTGACGGGCTTGTCTGCTCCCG
GCATCCGCTTACAGACAAGCTGTGACCGTCTCCGGGAGCTGCATGTGTCAGAGGTTTTCACCGTCATCAC
CGAAACGCGCGAGACGAAAGGGCCTCGTGATACGCCTATTTTTATAGGTTAATGTCATGATAATAATGGT
TTCTTAGACGTCAGGTGGCACTTTTCGGGGAAATGTGCGCGGAACCCCTATTTGTTTATTTTTCTAAATA
CATTCAAATATGTATCCGCTCATGAGACAATAACCCTGATAAATGCTTCAATAATATTGAAAAAGGAAGA
GTATGAGTATTCAACATTTCCGTGTCGCCCTTATTCCCTTTTTTGCGGCATTTTGCCTTCCTGTTTTTGC
TCACCCAGAAACGCTGGTGAAAGTAAAAGATGCTGAAGATCAGTTGGGTGCACGAGTGGGTTACATCGAA
CTGGATCTCAACAGCGGTAAGATCCTTGAGAGTTTTCGCCCCGAAGAACGTTTTCCAATGATGAGCACTT
TTAAAGTTCTGCTATGTGGCGCGGTATTATCCCGTATTGACGCCGGGCAAGAGCAACTCGGTCGCCGCAT
ACACTATTCTCAGAATGACTTGGTTGAGTACTCACCAGTCACAGAAAAGCATCTTACGGATGGCATGACA
GTAAGAGAATTATGCAGTGCTGCCATAACCATGAGTGATAACACTGCGGCCAACTTACTTCTGACAACGA
TCGGAGGACCGAAGGAGCTAACCGCTTTTTTGCACAACATGGGGGATCATGTAACTCGCCTTGATCGTTG
GGAACCGGAGCTGAATGAAGCCATACCAAACGACGAGCGTGACACCACGATGCCTGTAGCAATGGCAACA
ACGTTGCGCAAACTATTAACTGGCGAACTACTTACTCTAGCTTCCCGGCAACAATTAATAGACTGGATGG
AGGCGGATAAAGTTGCAGGACCACTTCTGCGCTCGGCCCTTCCGGCTGGCTGGTTTATTGCTGATAAATC
TGGAGCCGGTGAGCGTGGGTCTCGCGGTATCATTGCAGCACTGGGGCCAGATGGTAAGCCCTCCCGTATC
GTAGTTATCTACACGACGGGGAGTCAGGCAACTATGGATGAACGAAATAGACAGATCGCTGAGATAGGTG
CCTCACTGATTAAGCATTGGTAACTGTCAGACCAAGTTTACTCATATATACTTTAGATTGATTTAAAACT
TCATTTTTAATTTAAAAGGATCTAGGTGAAGATCCTTTTTGATAATCTCATGACCAAAATCCCTTAACGT
GAGTTTTCGTTCCACTGAGCGTCAGACCCCGTAGAAAAGATCAAAGGATCTTCTTGAGATCCTTTTTTTC
TGCGCGTAATCTGCTGCTTGCAAACAAAAAAACCACCGCTACCAGCGGTGGTTTGTTTGCCGGATCAAGA
GCTACCAACTCTTTTTCCGAAGGTAACTGGCTTCAGCAGAGCGCAGATACCAAATACTGTTCTTCTAGTG
TAGCCGTAGTTAGGCCACCACTTCAAGAACTCTGTAGCACCGCCTACATACCTCGCTCTGCTAATCCTGT
TACCAGTGGCTGCTGCCAGTGGCGATAAGTCGTGTCTTACCGGGTTGGACTCAAGACGATAGTTACCGGA
TAAGGCGCAGCGGTCGGGCTGAACGGGGGGTTCGTGCACACAGCCCAGCTTGGAGCGAACGACCTACACC
GAACTGAGATACCTACAGCGTGAGCTATGAGAAAGCGCCACGCTTCCCGAAGGGAGAAAGGCGGACAGGT
ATCCGGTAAGCGGCAGGGTCGGAACAGGAGAGCGCACGAGGGAGCTTCCAGGGGGAAACGCCTGGTATCT
TTATAGTCCTGTCGGGTTTCGCCACCTCTGACTTGAGCGTCGATTTTTGTGATGCTCGTCAGGGGGGCGG
AGCCTATGGAAAAACGCCAGCAACGCGGCCTTTTTACGGTTCCTGGCCTTTTGCTGGCCTTTTGCTCACA
TGGCTCGACAGATCT
Features (pLannotate 1.2.2; 14 found; start..end, strand, type, name):
    140..517     +  enhancer       CMV enhancer: human cytomegalovirus immediate early enhancer
    519..718     +  promoter       CMV promoter: human cytomegalovirus (CMV) immediate early promoter
    857..989     +  intron         chimeric intron: chimera between introns from human β-globin and immunoglobulin heavy chain genes
   1034..1052    +  promoter       T7 promoter: promoter for bacteriophage T7 RNA polymerase
   1579..1683    +  ncRNA          MEG3 2: Accession: RF01872 - Maternally expressed 3 conserved region 2
   2761..2882    -  polyA_signal   SV40 poly(A) signal: SV40 polyadenylation signal
   2905..2973    -  CDS            large T antigen (fragment): large T antigen from SV40 (simian virus 40)
   2992..3059    +  CDS            lacZα (fragment): LacZα fragment of β-galactosidase; lacZ fragment
   3063..3491    +  rep_origin     f1 ori (sequence partly withheld): f1 bacteriophage origin of replication; arrow indicates direction of (+) strand synthesis
   3519..3618    -  misc_feature   bom (fragment): basis of mobility region from pBR322
   3720..3755    -  CDS            rop (fragment): Rop protein, which maintains plasmids at low copy number; rop
   3850..3954    +  promoter       AmpR promoter: bla
   3955..4815    +  CDS            AmpR: β-lactamase; bla; confers resistance to ampicillin, carbenicillin, and related antibiotics
   4986..5574    +  rep_origin     ori: high-copy-number ColE1/pMB1/pBR322/pUC origin of replication
