[The description below was written by a language model from this plasmid's Addgene catalogue record and pLannotate feature annotations shown in this document.]
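Description:
pCI-MEG3c is a mammalian expression plasmid built on the Promega pCI backbone that drives transcription of isoform c of the human long non-coding RNA MEG3 (maternally expressed 3). It is maintained in E. coli as a high-copy plasmid through a ColE1/pUC-type origin and selected with ampicillin via the β-lactamase (AmpR) gene and its own promoter. An f1 origin is also present, allowing production of single-stranded DNA. Short annotated fragments of lacZα, bom, rop and SV40 large T antigen are backbone remnants rather than functional elements.

The expression cassette begins with the human cytomegalovirus immediate-early enhancer and promoter, followed by the chimeric β-globin/immunoglobulin heavy chain intron that pCI carries to improve processing and accumulation of the transcript. A T7 promoter lies just upstream of the cloning site, which could serve for in vitro transcription of the insert. The roughly 1.6 kb MEG3c cDNA was inserted between EcoRI and NotI sites, both retained, and the annotation recognises a conserved MEG3 RNA region within it. An SV40 polyadenylation signal downstream terminates the transcript. No tag, reporter or mammalian selection marker is recorded, consistent with a non-coding payload and transient transfection use. The annotated sequence record is slightly longer (5,647 nt) than the catalogued total size (5,593 bp).

The stated purpose is expression of MEG3 isoform c in mammalian cells. The associated publication concerns activation of p53 by MEG3 non-coding RNA, so the construct suits functional comparison of MEG3 isoforms in that context.
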