Addgene plasmid #59422: pCI-MEG3c
Purpose: Expresses lncRNA MEG3 isoform c in mammalian cells.
Depositing lab: Anne Klibanski. Depositing organization: Massachusetts General Hospital. Publication: Activation of p53 by MEG3 non-coding RNA. Zhou Y, Zhong Y, Wang Y, Zhang X, Batista DL, Gejman R, Ansell PJ, Zhao J, Weng C, Klibanski A. J Biol Chem. 2007 Aug 24;282(34):24731-42. Epub 2007 Jun 13. 10.1074/jbc.M702029200 PubMed 17569660.
Backbone
  Vector backbone: pCI
  Backbone manufacturer: Promega
  Backbone size w/o insert (bp): 4006
  Total vector size (bp): 5593
  Vector type: Mammalian Expression
Growth in bacteria
  Bacterial resistance: Ampicillin, 100 μg/mL
  Growth temperature: 37°C
  Growth strain: DH5alpha
  Copy number: High Copy
Gene/Insert
  Gene/Insert name: MEG3c
  Species: H. sapiens (human)
  Insert size (bp): 1615
  Entrez Gene: MEG3 (a.k.a. FP504, GTL2, LINC00023, NCRNA00023, PRO0518, PRO2160, onco-lncRNA-83, prebp1)
  Promoter: CMV
  Cloning method: Restriction Enzyme; 5′ cloning site EcoRI (not destroyed); 3′ cloning site NotI (not destroyed)
  Sequencing primers: 5′ pCI-5F; 3′ pCI-3R
Terms and licenses: Academic/Nonprofit Terms; Industry Terms: Not Available to Industry
How to cite: pCI-MEG3c was a gift from Anne Klibanski (Addgene plasmid # 59422 ; http://n2t.net/addgene:59422 ; RRID:Addgene_59422)
