>Addgene plasmid #59422 | pCI-MEG3c | addgene partial sequence | sequence record 95695 | T7 5'-TAATACGACTCACTATAGGG-3'
GGAGCGCGCCTTGGCTCGCTGGCCTTGGCGGCGGCTCCTCAGGAGAGCTGGGGCGCCCACGAGAGGATCC
CTCACCCGGGTCTCTCCTCAGGGATGACATCATCCGTCCACCTCCTTGTCTTCAAGGACCACCTCCTCTC
CATGCTGAGCTGCTGCCAAGGGGCCTGCTGCCCATCTACACCTCACGAGGGCACTAGGAGCACGGTTTCC
TGGATCCCACCAACATACAAAGCAGCCACTCACTGACCCCCAGGACCAGGATGGCAAAGGATGAAGAGGA
CCGGAACTGACCAGCCAGCTGTCCCTCTTACCTAAAGACTTAAACCAATGCCCTAGTGAGGGGGCATTGG
GCATTAAGCCCTGACCTTTGCTATGCTCATACTTTGACTCTATGAGTACTTTCCTATAAGTCTTTGCTTG
TGTTCACCTGCTAGCAAACTGGAGTGTTTCCCTCCCCAAGGGGGTGTCAGTCTTTGTCGACTGACTCTGT
CATCACCCTTATGATGTCCTGAATGGAAGGATCCCTTTGGGAAATTCTCAGGAGGGGGACCTGGGCCAAG
GGCTTGGCCAGCATCCTGCTGGCAACTCCAAGGCCCTGGGTGGGCTTCTGGAATGAGCATGCTACTGAAT
CACCAAAGGCACGCCCGACCTCTCTGAAGATCTTCCTATCCTTTTCTGGGGGAATGGGGTCGATGAGAGC
AACCTCCTAGGGTTGTTGTGAGAATTAAATGAGATAAAAGAGGCCTCAGGCAGGATCTGGCATAGAGGAG
GTGATCAGCAAATGTTTGTTGAAAAGGTTTGACAGGTCAGTCCCTTCCCACCCCTCTTGCTTGTCTTACT
TGTCTTATTTATTCTCCAACAGCACTCCAGGCAGCCCTTGTCCACGGGCTCTCCTTGCATCA
