>Addgene plasmid #59422 | pCI-MEG3c | addgene partial sequence | sequence record 95705 | EBV-rev 5'-GTGGTTTGTCCAAACTCATC-3'
AGCGGCCGCGGGAAACACATTTATTGAGAGCACAGTGGGGTGCGCCAAGCCCTGTGCTTTGGAACCGCAT
CACAGCGCCCCTCACAACAGCCCTGTGAGGTAGGTGAAGGAGCCCACTTCCCACATGCAGACACTGAAGG
CTCAACAGCTCCCCTAGGCCTCAGGGTTCCTGCGGGGTGGGCAGGGGTCCAGCCCACGGGTCTGACCCCA
GGTCAGCGGCGTCCATCAGTCAGAGGGCGGGTCTCTACTCAAGGGGAGGCCCCGGGTCCAGAGTCTCTGG
GTCCAGCCTGTCCCGTGGGAATAGGTGCAGGGTGTCCCCGTGGCTGTGGAGGGATTTCGAGCTGGAGAGG
GGCTGGGGTCCCACATTCGAGGTCCCTTCCCACGTAGGCATCCAGGTGATGGCTTCCGCCCAAACCAGGA
AGGAGACGAGAGGCCCGCCAGGAAGAAGACTTGGGTCCGGGATGGTGGGCCCCATCAGGGCCTCTTCCGC
AGCTTCCATCCGCAGTTCTTCAGCCGACCCAGCCGGGCCACGGCCCACGTGCCTGCAGTTTACTTTTCGG
TGGAGTGGGGTGACTACAGGGAACGATCACGAGGGGTCTCTGGGATGGGACAGGAGTCTGTCCATAGCCC
TGAGGCCAGGCCCACAGGAGGAGGCACTGGAGGATGCTTGGCAGGAGATGGAGACACCAGCAGGGGCTTG
TCGGGGGCACTGGGAACCTGCTGATGCAAGGAGAGCCCGTGGACAAGGGCTGCCTGGAGTGCTGTTGGAG
AATAAATAAGACAAGTAAGACAAGCAAGAGGGGTGGGAAGGGACTGACCTGTCAAACCTTTTCAACAAAC
ATTTGCTGATCACCTCCTCTATGCCAGATCCTGCCTGAGGCCTCTTTTATCTCATTTAATTCTCACAACA
ACCCTAGGAGGTTGCTCTCATCGACCCCATTCCCCCAGAAAAGGATAGGAAGATCTTCAGAGAGGTCGGG
CGTGCCTTTGGTGATTCAGTAGCATGCTCATTCCAGAAGCCCACCCAGGGCCTTGGAGTTGCCAGCAGGA
TGCTGGCCAAGCCCT
